>Addgene plasmid #18238 | T4 Lysozyme I17M I27M L33M WT* | addgene partial sequence | sequence record 24025 | 3primeUP
NNGAAAAGCCGCTCATTAGGCGGGCTCAGATCTGCTCATGTTTGACAGCTTATCATCGATAAGCTTCGGC
AATAAATTCTTGATATGTTTTCATATGTTTCCTTTAAATATTTTAATTAGTAATTGTCTATTCAAGTAAT
TGTGAATATACTATCACAATTCCAAGAGAAAGTAAACAGCTTTATAGATTTTTATACGCGTCCCAAGTGC
CAGTTCTAAACGTTGTAATGACTCGTTTTGCGCGATTAGGTGTTTGATTATACCATCTACTTTTAGCTAA
GTTAACTGCTGCTTCATCCCAGCGTTTTTGTTGAAGCATACGTAAAGAGTTAGTAAATCCTGCCACACCG
GTTTCTCCCATTTGGAAAACCATATTAATCAATGCAGCGCGACGAACCGCATCAAGAGAATCATAAACCG
GTTTTAATTTAGCATTTCTCAGAATTCCGCGAACAGCAGCATCAACATCCTGATTAAAGAGTTTTTCAGC
CTCATCTTTTGTAATTACACCATTAGTATTACGCCCAATAGCTTTATCTAATTCAGATTTAGCAGCATTA
AGTGATGGACTTTTTGTCATCAAATGACCGATGCCCATAGTGTAATAGCCTTCTGTGTCTTTATACATTT
TAAGTCTAAGACCTTCATCTATACGTAACATTTCAAATATATTCATAATACCTCCTAAGCATCGATGGAT
CCTGTTTCCTGTGTGAAATTGTTATCCGCTCACANTCCACACATTATACGAGCCGATGATAATTGTCACA
GGGGATGGGGAGTAGCTGANCTGTTCNGGTGAATGTANCGNCCATCCCCATAACAGCGAGATATGCACNG
GGATGGNGACCCNGNNCCNCN
