[The description below was written by a language model from this plasmid's Addgene catalogue record.]
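Description:
T4 Lysozyme I17M I27M L33M WT* is a bacterial expression plasmid built on the pHS1403 backbone (about 5 kb without the insert). It carries a mutant version of the bacteriophage T4 lysozyme gene (gene e). The plasmid is maintained in E. coli at high copy number under ampicillin selection. The record does not name the origin of replication or the promoter that drives expression, and no feature table is available to show them.

The insert is roughly 600 bp and was cloned as a BamHI–HindIII fragment, with both sites preserved. According to the depositor, the BamHI site lies 27 bp from the start codon and the HindIII site 115 bp beyond the stop codon, so the fragment includes short flanking untranslated stretches on either side of the coding region. The encoded protein carries three substitutions to methionine, at Ile17, Ile27 and Leu33, in the "WT*" background. In the T4 lysozyme literature that term conventionally means the cysteine-free pseudo-wild-type protein, although the record does not spell this out. No affinity tags or fusion partners are listed.

The record does not give an explicit purpose. A multiple methionine replacement of hydrophobic residues in this well-characterised model enzyme fits with producing recombinant protein for studies of folding, stability, core packing and structure. The retained flanking restriction sites would also allow the mutant gene to be moved into other vectors.
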