Addgene plasmid #18238: T4 Lysozyme I17M I27M L33M WT*
Depositing lab: Brian Matthews. Depositing organization: University of Oregon.
Backbone
  Vector backbone: pHS1403
  Backbone size w/o insert (bp): 5000
  Vector type: Bacterial Expression
Growth in bacteria
  Bacterial resistance: Ampicillin, 100 μg/mL
  Growth temperature: 37°C
  Growth strain: DH5alpha
  Copy number: High Copy
Gene/Insert
  Gene/Insert name: T4 Lysozyme (alt name: NT31TA)
  Species: Bacteriophage T4
  Insert size (bp): 600
  Mutation: I17M I27M L33M WT*
  GenBank ID: NP_049736
  Entrez Gene: e (a.k.a. T4p123)
  Cloning method: Restriction Enzyme; 5′ cloning site BamHI (not destroyed); 3′ cloning site HindIII (not destroyed)
  Sequencing primers: 5′ na; 3′ GGCGTATCACGAGGCCC
Terms and licenses: Academic/Nonprofit Terms; Industry Terms: Not Available to Industry
Depositor comments: The BamHI site is 27 bp from the ATG and the HindIII site is 115 bp from the stop.
How to cite: T4 Lysozyme I17M I27M L33M WT* was a gift from Brian Matthews (Addgene plasmid # 18238 ; http://n2t.net/addgene:18238 ; RRID:Addgene_18238)
